Addgene plasmid #215951: AA315
Purpose: Fragmid fragment: (guide cassette) guide expression; reverse orientation; positive control lethal
Depositing lab: John Doench. Depositing organization: Broad Institute. Publication: Modular vector assembly enables rapid assessment of emerging CRISPR technologies. McGee AV, Liu YV, Griffith AL, Szegletes ZM, Wen B, Kraus C, Miller NW, Steger RJ, Escude Velasco B, Bosch JA, Zirin JD, Viswanatha R, Sontheimer EJ, Goodale A, Greene MA, Green TM, Doench JG. Cell Genom. 2024 Mar 13;4(3):100519. doi: 10.1016/j.xgen.2024.100519. PubMed 38484704.
Backbone
  Vector backbone: pUC57-Kan
  Vector type: CRISPR ; Fragment
Growth in bacteria
  Bacterial resistance: Kanamycin, 50 μg/mL
  Growth temperature: 37°C
  Growth strain: DH5alpha
  Copy number: Unknown
Gene/Insert
  Gene/Insert name: rev{U6_v1; DR_v0 [EnAs]; sgPLK1_v1 [EnAs]; DR_v1 [EnAs]; sgPLK1_v2 [EnAs]}
  gRNA/shRNA sequence: GACTGGCAACCAAAGTCGAATAT; CCGTAGGTAGTATCGGGCCTCAG
  Species: Enhanced Acidaminococcus sp.
  Cloning method: Unknown
Resource information
  A portion of this plasmid was derived from a plasmid made by: Genscript ID: U623MHF070-27
Terms and licenses: Academic/Nonprofit Terms; Industry Terms: Not Available to Industry
Depositor comments: Please visit https://www.biorxiv.org/content/10.1101/2023.10.25.564061v1 for bioRxiv preprint.
How to cite: AA315 was a gift from John Doench (Addgene plasmid # 215951 ; http://n2t.net/addgene:215951 ; RRID:Addgene_215951)
