[The description below was written by a language model from this plasmid's Addgene catalogue record and pLannotate feature annotations shown in this document.]
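Description:
AA315 is a Fragmid fragment plasmid, one of a set of modular parts intended to be combined into complete CRISPR vectors rather than used as a finished expression vector. It is built on the pUC57-Kan cloning backbone and is about 3 kb in size. It is propagated in E. coli through a high-copy ColE1/pUC-type origin and selected with kanamycin through the aph(3')-Ia (KanR) gene. The remaining backbone annotations are typical of pUC-derived vectors and have no stated role in the payload. They include fragments of lacZα, lacI, bom and rop, together with the lac promoter, lac operator and CAP binding site.

The insert is a guide-expression cassette in the "guide cassette" module position, supplied in reverse orientation relative to the assembly frame. Consistent with this, the human U6 RNA polymerase III promoter is annotated on the minus strand. According to the insert name, U6 drives a Cas12a-style array made of a direct repeat (DR_v0), a first PLK1-targeting guide, a second direct repeat variant (DR_v1) and a second PLK1 guide, all designed for enhanced Acidaminococcus sp. Cas12a (EnAs). Cas12a processes its own array at the direct repeats, so a single transcript can yield both guides. The guides are described as a lethal positive control, so depletion of cells after delivery would report on nuclease activity in vectors built from this fragment.

The automated annotation does not label the direct repeats or spacers. Its short hits to an S. pyogenes gRNA scaffold and to SV40 small t antigen are fragmentary matches that the catalogue description does not support. The record does not state the cloning method.
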