Features (pLannotate 1.2.2; 12 found; start..end, strand, type, name):
    137..236     +  misc_feature   bom (fragment): basis of mobility region from pBR322
    242..399     -  CDS            lacZα (fragment): LacZα fragment of β-galactosidase; lacZ fragment
    444..467     -  misc_RNA       gRNA scaffold (fragment): guide RNA scaffold for the Streptococcus pyogenes CRISPR/Cas9 system
    570..810     -  promoter       U6 promoter: RNA polymerase III promoter for human U6 snRNA
    830..880     +  CDS            small t antigen (fragment): SV40 (simian virus 40) small t antigen
    973..989     -  protein_bind   lac operator: The lac repressor binds to the lac operator to inhibit transcription in E. coli. This inhibition can be relieved by adding lactose or isopropyl-β-D-thiogalactopyranoside (IPTG). lac repressor encoded by lacI
    997..1027    -  promoter       lac promoter: promoter for the E. coli lac operon
   1042..1063    -  protein_bind   CAP binding site: CAP binding activates transcription in the presence of cAMP. E. coli catabolite activator protein
   1076..1168    -  CDS            lacI (fragment): lac repressor; lacI; The lac repressor binds to the lac operator to inhibit transcription in E. coli. This inhibition can be relieved by adding lactose or isopropyl-β-D-thiogalactopyranoside (IPTG).
   1351..1939    -  rep_origin     ori: high-copy-number ColE1/pMB1/pBR322/pUC origin of replication
   2117..2926    -  CDS            KanR: aminoglycoside phosphotransferase; aph(3')-Ia; confers resistance to kanamycin in bacteria or G418 (Geneticin®) in eukaryotes
   3033..35      +  CDS            rop (fragment) (across the origin): Rop protein, which maintains plasmids at low copy number; rop
>Addgene plasmid #215951 | AA315 | addgene full sequence | sequence record 431482 | Addgene NGS Result
TCGCGCGTTTCGGTGATGACGGTGAAAACCTCTGACACATGCAGCTCCCGGAGACGGTCACAGCTTGTCT
GTAAGCGGATGCCGGGAGCAGACAAGCCCGTCAGGGCGCGTCAGCGGGTGTTGGCGGGTGTCGGGGCTGG
CTTAACTATGCGGCATCAGAGCAGATTGTACTGAGAGTGCACCATATGCGGTGTGAAATACCGCACAGAT
GCGTAAGGAGAAAATACCGCATCAGGCGCCATTCGCCATTCAGGCTGCGCAACTGTTGGGAAGGGCGATC
GGTGCGGGCCTCTTCGCTATTACGCCAGCTGGCGAAAGGGGGATGTGCTGCAAGGCGATTAAGTTGGGTA
ACGCCAGGGTTTTCCCAGTCACGACGTTGTAAAACGACGGCCAGAGAATTCGAGCTCGGTACCTCGCGAA
TACATCTAGATGAAGACGTCAGAACCGACTCGGTGCCACTTTTTCAAAAAAAACTGAGGCCCGATACTAC
CTACGGATCTACGACAGTAGAAATTAATATTCGACTTTGGTTGCCAGTCATCTACAAGAGTAGAAATTAC
CGGTGTTTCGTCCTTTCCACAAGATATATAAAGCCAAGAAATCGAAATACTTTCAAGTTACGGTAAGCAT
ATGATAGTCCATTTTAAAACATAATTTTAAAACTGCAAACTACCCAAGAAATTATTACTTTCTACGTCAC
GTATTTTGTACTAATATCTTTGTGTTTACAGTCAAATTAATTCTAATTATCTCTCTAACAGCCTTGTATC
GTATATGCAAATATGAAGGAATCATGGGAAATAGGCCCTCTTCGAATCTAGTTGCAAAGATGGATAAAGT
TTTAAACAGAGAGGAATCTTTGCAGCTAATGGACCTTCTACACGCGTCTTCATCGGATCCCGGGCCCGTC
GACTGCAGAGGCCTGCATGCAAGCTTGGTGTAATCATGGTCATAGCTGTTTCCTGTGTGAAATTGTTATC
CGCTCACAATTCCACACAACATACGAGCCGGAAGCATAAAGTGTAAAGCCTGGGGTGCCTAATGAGTGAG
CTAACTCACATTAATTGCGTTGCGCTCACTGCCCGCTTTCCAGTCGGGAAACCTGTCGTGCCAGCTGCAT
TAATGAATCGGCCAACGCGCGGGGAGAGGCGGTTTGCGTATTGGGCGCTCTTCCGCTTCCTCGCTCACTG
ACTCGCTGCGCTCGGTCGTTCGGCTGCGGCGAGCGGTATCAGCTCACTCAAAGGCGGTAATACGGTTATC
CACAGAATCAGGGGATAACGCAGGAAAGAACATGTGAGCAAAAGGCCAGCAAAAGGCCAGGAACCGTAAA
AAGGCCGCGTTGCTGGCGTTTTTCCATAGGCTCCGCCCCCCTGACGAGCATCACAAAAATCGACGCTCAA
GTCAGAGGTGGCGAAACCCGACAGGACTATAAAGATACCAGGCGTTTCCCCCTGGAAGCTCCCTCGTGCG
CTCTCCTGTTCCGACCCTGCCGCTTACCGGATACCTGTCCGCCTTTCTCCCTTCGGGAAGCGTGGCGCTT
TCTCATAGCTCACGCTGTAGGTATCTCAGTTCGGTGTAGGTCGTTCGCTCCAAGCTGGGCTGTGTGCACG
AACCCCCCGTTCAGCCCGACCGCTGCGCCTTATCCGGTAACTATCGTCTTGAGTCCAACCCGGTAAGACA
CGACTTATCGCCACTGGCAGCAGCCACTGGTAACAGGATTAGCAGAGCGAGGTATGTAGGCGGTGCTACA
GAGTTCTTGAAGTGGTGGCCTAACTACGGCTACACTAGAAGAACAGTATTTGGTATCTGCGCTCTGCTGA
AGCCAGTTACCTTCGGAAAAAGAGTTGGTAGCTCTTGATCCGGCAAACAAACCACCGCTGGTAGCGGTGG
TTTTTTTGTTTGCAAGCAGCAGATTACGCGCAGAAAAAAAGGATCTCAAGAAGATCCTTTGATCTTTTCT
ACGGGGTCTGACGCTCAGTGGAACGAAAACTCACGTTAAGGGATTTTGGTCATGAGATTATCAAAAAGGA
TCTTCACCTAGATCCTTTTAAATTAAAAATGAAGTTTTAAATCAAGCCCAATCTGAATAATGTTACAACC
AATTAACCAATTCTGATTAGAAAAACTCATCGAGCATCAAATGAAACTGCAATTTATTCATATCAGGATT
ATCAATACCATATTTTTGAAAAAGCCGTTTCTGTAATGAAGGAGAAAACTCACCGAGGCAGTTCCATAGG
ATGGCAAGATCCTGGTATCGGTCTGCGATTCCGACTCGTCCAACATCAATACAACCTATTAATTTCCCCT
CGTCAAAAATAAGGTTATCAAGTGAGAAATCACCATGAGTGACGACTGAATCCGGTGAGAATGGCAAAAG
TTTATGCATTTCTTTCCAGACTTGTTCAACAGGCCAGCCATTACGCTCGTCATCAAAATCACTCGCATCA
ACCAAACCGTTATTCATTCGTGATTGCGCCTGAGCGAGACGAAATACGCGATCGCTGTTAAAAGGACAAT
TACAAACAGGAATCGAATGCAACCGGCGCAGGAACACTGCCAGCGCATCAACAATATTTTCACCTGAATC
AGGATATTCTTCTAATACCTGGAATGCTGTTTTTCCGGGGATCGCAGTGGTGAGTAACCATGCATCATCA
GGAGTACGGATAAAATGCTTGATGGTCGGAAGAGGCATAAATTCCGTCAGCCAGTTTAGTCTGACCATCT
CATCTGTAACATCATTGGCAACGCTACCTTTGCCATGTTTCAGAAACAACTCTGGCGCATCGGGCTTCCC
ATACAAGCGATAGATTGTCGCACCTGATTGCCCGACATTATCGCGAGCCCATTTATACCCATATAAATCA
GCATCCATGTTGGAATTTAATCGCGGCCTCGACGTTTCCCGTTGAATATGGCTCATAACACCCCTTGTAT
TACTGTTTATGTAAGCAGACAGTTTTATTGTTCATGATGATATATTTTTATCTTGTGCAATGTAACATCA
GAGATTTTGAGACACGGGCCAGAGCTGCA
